Addgene plasmid #109837: pHH0103_NR2C2_Hormone-recep
Purpose: Protein expression and purification of NR2C2_Hormone-recep
Depositing lab: Sachdev Sidhu. Depositing organization: University of Toronto. Publication: Large-scale survey and database of high affinity ligands for peptide recognition modules. Teyra J, Kelil A, Jain S, Helmy M, Jajodia R, Hooda Y, Gu J, D'Cruz AA, Nicholson SE, Min J, Sudol M, Kim PM, Bader GD, Sidhu SS. Mol Syst Biol. 2020 Dec;16(12):e9310. doi: 10.15252/msb.20199310. PubMed 33438817.
Backbone
  Vector backbone: pHH0103
  Vector type: Bacterial Expression
Growth in bacteria
  Bacterial resistance: Ampicillin, 100 μg/mL
  Growth temperature: 37°C
  Growth strain: DH5alpha
  Copy number: Low Copy
Gene/Insert
  Gene/Insert name: NR2C2_Hormone-recep
  Species: H. sapiens (human)
  Entrez Gene: NR2C2 (a.k.a. TAK1, TR4)
  Cloning method: Restriction Enzyme; 5′ cloning site Sfi1 (unknown if destroyed); 3′ cloning site Not1 (unknown if destroyed)
Terms and licenses: Academic/Nonprofit Terms; Industry Terms: Not Available to Industry
How to cite: pHH0103_NR2C2_Hormone-recep was a gift from Sachdev Sidhu (Addgene plasmid # 109837 ; http://n2t.net/addgene:109837 ; RRID:Addgene_109837)
