[The description below was written by a language model from this plasmid's Addgene catalogue record and pLannotate feature annotations shown in this document.]
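Description:
pHH0103_NR2C2_Hormone-recep is a 7.5 kb bacterial expression plasmid built on the pHH0103 backbone for producing and purifying the hormone-receptor (ligand-binding) domain of the human orphan nuclear receptor NR2C2 (also called TR4 or TAK1) in E. coli. It is selected through an ampicillin resistance gene (β-lactamase with its own promoter) and replicates from a ColE1/pBR322-type origin. The catalogue lists it as low copy. The annotation also shows a bom mobility region, an f1 phage origin that splits the rop coding sequence into fragments, and short remnants of the tetracycline resistance gene and its promoter, all consistent with a pBR322-derived lineage.

The expression cassette is driven by the strong hybrid tac promoter followed by a lac operator, and the plasmid carries its own lacI gene under the lacIq promoter, so transcription is held off by lac repressor and switched on with IPTG. The reading frame begins with a 6xHis tag, continues into Schistosoma japonicum glutathione S-transferase, and then into an NR2C2 fragment of about 800 bp, cloned between SfiI and NotI sites. The resulting His-GST fusion protein can be captured on either nickel or glutathione resin. An fd phage terminator lies immediately downstream of the insert, followed by fragments of M13 gene III. These fragments and the f1 origin suggest descent from a phage-display phagemid, although the record does not say so, and gene III appears to sit outside the expressed fusion. The plasmid belongs to a collection of domain constructs made for a large-scale survey of high-affinity peptide ligands for peptide recognition modules, where the purified domains would serve as binding targets.
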