Features (pLannotate 1.2.2; 21 found; start..end, strand, type, name):
      1..29      +  promoter       tac promoter: strong E. coli promoter; hybrid between the trp and lac UV5 promoters
     37..53      +  protein_bind   lac operator: The lac repressor binds to the lac operator to inhibit transcription in E. coli. This inhibition can be relieved by adding lactose or isopropyl-β-D-thiogalactopyranoside (IPTG). lac repressor encoded by lacI
    138..155     +  CDS            6xHis: 6xHis affinity tag
    171..824     +  CDS            GST26_SCHJA: Experimental evidence at protein level: Swiss-Prot protein existence level 1. GST isoenzymes appear to play a central role in the parasite detoxification system. Other functions are also suspected including a role in increasing the solubility of haematin in the parasite gut. From Schistosoma japonicum (Blood fluke).
    855..1652    +  CDS            NR2C2 (fragment): NR2C2_HUMAN - Also known as TAK1, TR4. Experimental evidence at protein level: Swiss-Prot protein existence level 1. Orphan nuclear receptor that can act as a repressor or activator of transcription. An important repressor of nuclear receptor signaling pathways such as retinoic acid receptor, retinoid X, vitamin D3 receptor, thyroid hormone receptor and estrogen receptor pathways. May regulate gene expression during the late phase of spermatogenesis. Together with NR2C1, forms the core of the DRED (direct repeat erythroid-definitive) complex that represses embryonic and fetal globin transcript
   1668..1715    +  terminator     fd terminator (sequence withheld): central terminator from bacteriophage fd (Otsuka and Kunisawa, 1982)
   1720..1932    +  CDS            M13 gene III (fragment) (sequence partly withheld): pIII; III; minor coat protein
   1947..2417    +  CDS            M13 gene III (fragment) (sequence partly withheld): pIII; III; minor coat protein
   2439..2509    +  CDS            TcR (fragment): tetracycline efflux protein; tet; confers resistance to tetracycline
   2751..3131    -  CDS            YPB1_ECOLX: Protein predicted: Swiss-Prot protein existence level 4. From Escherichia coli.
   3148..3299    +  CDS            rop (fragment): Rop protein, which maintains plasmids at low copy number; rop
   3335..3763    -  rep_origin     f1 ori (sequence partly withheld): f1 bacteriophage origin of replication; arrow indicates direction of (+) strand synthesis
   3772..3811    +  CDS            rop (fragment): Rop protein, which maintains plasmids at low copy number; rop
   3913..4053    +  misc_feature   bom: basis of mobility region from pBR322
   4239..4826    -  rep_origin     ori: high-copy-number ColE1/pMB1/pBR322/pUC origin of replication
   4997..5857    -  CDS            AmpR: β-lactamase; bla; confers resistance to ampicillin, carbenicillin, and related antibiotics
   5858..5962    -  promoter       AmpR promoter: bla
   6071..6148    +  promoter       lacIq promoter: lacI (mutant); In the lacIq allele, a single base change in the promoter boosts expression of the lacI gene about 10-fold.
   6149..7231    +  CDS            lacI: lac repressor; lacI; The lac repressor binds to the lac operator to inhibit transcription in E. coli. This inhibition can be relieved by adding lactose or isopropyl-β-D-thiogalactopyranoside (IPTG).
   7244..7265    +  protein_bind   CAP binding site: CAP binding activates transcription in the presence of cAMP. E. coli catabolite activator protein
   7284..7301    +  promoter       tet promoter (fragment): E. coli promoter for tetracycline efflux protein gene
>Addgene plasmid #109837 | pHH0103_NR2C2_Hormone-recep | addgene full sequence | sequence record 213889 | Addgene NGS Result
TTGACAATTAATCATCGGCTCGTATAATGTGTGGAATTGTGAGCGGATAACAATTTCACACAGGAAACAG
CCAGTCCGTTTAGGTGTTTTCACGAGCACTTCACCAACAAGGACCATAGATTATGAAAATCGAAGAACAC
CATCACCATCACCATTCCAGCGGTAAGCTTATGTCCCCTATACTAGGTTATTGGAAAATTAAGGGCCTTG
TGCAACCCACTCGACTTCTTTTGGAATATCTTGAAGAAAAATATGAAGAGCATTTGTATGAGCGCGATGA
AGGTGATAAATGGCGAAACAAAAAGTTTGAATTGGGTTTGGAGTTTCCCAATCTTCCTTATTATATTGAT
GGTGATGTTAAATTAACACAGTCTATGGCCATCATACGTTATATAGCTGACAAGCACAACATGTTGGGTG
GTTGTCCAAAAGAGCGTGCAGAGATTTCAATGCTTGAAGGAGCGGTTTTGGATATTAGATACGGTGTTTC
GAGAATTGCATATAGTAAAGACTTTGAAACTCTCAAAGTTGATTTTCTTAGCAAGCTACCTGAAATGCTG
AAAATGTTCGAAGATCGTTTATGTCATAAAACATATTTAAATGGTGATCATGTAACCCATCCTGACTTCA
TGTTGTATGACGCTCTTGATGTTGTTTTATACATGGACCCAATGTGCCTGGATGCGTTCCCAAAATTAGT
TTGTTTTAAAAAACGTATTGAAGCTATCCCACAAATTGATAAGTACTTGAAATCCAGCAAGTATATAGCA
TGGCCTTTGCAGGGCTGGCAAGCCACGTTTGGTGGTGGCGACCATCCTCCAAAATCGGATCTGGAAGTTC
TGTTCCAGGGGCCCCTGTCCAGCGGTCTGGTTCCGCGTGGTTCCGGTACCGCGGCCCAGCCGGCCCGTGA
TCAATCCACTCCTATTATCGAAGTTGAAGGTCCACTGCTGAGCGACACCCACGTGACGTTCAAGCTGACT
ATGCCGTCCCCGATGCCGGAGTACCTGAACGTACACTATATTTGTGAATCCGCGTCTCGTCTGCTGTTCC
TGTCTATGCATTGGGCTCGCTCTATCCCGGCGTTCCAGGCACTGGGTCAAGATTGTAATACCTCTCTGGT
TCGTGCTTGCTGGAACGAGCTGTTTACTCTGGGTCTGGCCCAGTGCGCGCAGGTGATGAGCCTGTCCACC
ATTCTGGCAGCCATCGTAAATCATCTGCAGAACTCCATCCAGGAGGACAAACTGAGCGGCGATCGTATCA
AACAGGTTATGGAACACATCTGGAAACTGCAAGAATTCTGCAACAGCATGGCCAAGCTGGACATCGACGG
CTACGAATATGCATACCTGAAAGCTATCGTCCTGTTCTCTCCGGATCACCCGGGTCTGACCTCTACCTCT
CAGATTGAAAAATTTCAGGAAGCGGCACAGATGGAACTGCAGGATTATGTTCAGGCGACGTACTCTGAAG
ACACTTATCGTCTGGCACGTATCCTGGTTCGCCTGCCAGCTCTGCGCCTGATGAGCAGCAACATTACCGA
AGAGCTGTTTTTCACCGGCCTGATCGGTAACGTGTCCATCGACTCTATTATCCCGTACATCCTGAAAATG
GAAACCGCGGAATACAACGGCCAGATTACGGGTGCTTCCCTGGCGGCCGCATA
[142 nt withheld, positions 1664-1805]
C
[98 nt withheld, positions 1807-1904]
AGTTTGTACTGGTGACGAAACTCAGTGTCTAGCTAGAGTGGC
[149 nt withheld, positions 1947-2095]
T
[41 nt withheld, positions 2097-2137]
T
[62 nt withheld, positions 2139-2200]
A
[35 nt withheld, positions 2202-2236]
CCTCCCTCAATCGGTTGAATGTCGCCCTTTTGTCTTTGGCGCTGGTAAACCATATGAA
[86 nt withheld, positions 2295-2380]
T
[54 nt withheld, positions 2382-2435]
CTAGCGCCGCCCTATACCTTGTCTGCCTCCCCGCGTTGCGTCGCGGTGCATGGAGCCGGGCCACCTCGAC
CTGAATGGAAGCCGGCGGCACCTCGCTAACGGATTCACCACTCCAAGAATTGGAGCCAATCAATTCTTGC
GGAGAACTGTGAATGCGCAAACCAACCCTTGGCAGAACATATCCATCGCGTCCGCCATCTCCAGCAGCCG
CACGCGGCGCATCTCGGGCAGCGTTGGGTCCTGGCCACGGGTGCGCATGATCGTGCTCCTGTCGTTGAGG
ACCCGGCTAGGCTGGCGGGGTTGCCTTACTGGTTAGCAGAATGAATCACCGATACGCGAGCGAACGTGAA
GCGACTGCTGCTGCAAAACGTCTGCGACCTGAGCAACAACATGAATGGTCTTCGGTTTCCGTGTTTCGTA
AAGTCTGGAAACGCGGAAGTCAGCGCCCTGCACCATTATGTTCCGGATCTGCATCGCAGGATGCTGCTGG
CTACCCTGTGGAACACCTACATCTGTATTAACGAAGCGCTGGCATTGACCCTGAGTGATTTTTCTCTGGT
CCCGCCGCATCCATACCGCCAGTTGTTTACCCTCACAACGTTCCAGTAACCGGGCATGTTCATCATCAGT
AACCCGTATCGTGAGCATCCTCTCTCGTTTCATCGGTATCATTACCCCCATGAACAGAAATCCCCCTTAC
ACGGAGGCATCAGTGACCAAACAGGAAAAAACCGCCCTTAACATGGCCCGCTTTATCAGAAGCCAGACAT
TAACGCTTCTGGAGAAACTCAACGAGCTGGACGCGGATGAACAGGCAGACATCTGTGAATCGCTTCACGA
CCACGCTGATGAGCTTTACCGCAGGATCCGCGAAATTGTAAGCGTTAATATTTTGTTAAAATTCGCGTTA
AATTTTTGTTAAATCAGCTCATTTTTTAACCAATAGGCCGAAATCGGCAAAATCCCTTATAAATCAAAAG
AATAGACCGAGATAGGGT
[37 nt withheld, positions 3434-3470]
AAAGAACGTGGACTCCAACGTCAAAGG
[49 nt withheld, positions 3498-3546]
T
[91 nt withheld, positions 3548-3638]
G
[124 nt withheld, positions 3640-3763]
CGCGGATCCTGCCTCGCGCGTTTCGGTGATGACGGTGAAAACCTCTGACACATGCAGCTCCCGGAGACGG
TCACAGCTTGTCTGTAAGCGGATGCCGGGAGCAGACAAGCCCGTCAGGGCGCGTCAGCGGGTGTTGGCGG
GTGTCGGGGCGCAGCCATGACCCAGTCACGTAGCGATAGCGGAGTGTATACTGGCTTAACTATGCGGCAT
CAGAGCAGATTGTACTGAGAGTGCACCATATGCGGTGTGAAATACCGCACAGATGCGTAAGGAGAAAATA
CCGCATCAGGCGCTCTTCCGCTTCCTCGCTCACTGACTCGCTGCGCTCGGTCGTTCGGCTGCGGCGAGCG
GTATCAGCTCACTCAAAGGCGGTAATACGGTTATCCACAGAATCAGGGGATAACGCAGGAAAGAACATGT
GAGCAAAAGGCCAGCAAAAGGCCAGGAACCGTAAAAAGGCCGCGTTGCTGGCGTTTTTCCATAGGCTCCG
CCCCCCTGACGAGCATCACAAAAATCGACGCTCAAGTCAGAGGTGGCGAAACCCGACAGGACTATAAAGA
TACCAGGGTTTCCCCCTGGAAGCTCCCTCGTGCGCTCTCCTGTTCCGACCCTGCCGCTTACCGGATACCT
GTCCGCCTTTCTCCCTTCGGGAAGCGTGGCGCTTTCTCATAGCTCACGCTGTAGGTATCTCAGTTCGGTG
TAGGTCGTTCGCTCCAAGCTGGGCTGTGTGCACGAACCCCCCGTTCAGCCCGACCGCTGCGCCTTATCCG
GTAACTATCGTCTTGAGTCCAACCCGGTAAGACACGACTTATCGCCACTGGCAGCAGCCACTGGTAACAG
GATTAGCAGAGCGAGGTATGTAGGCGGTGCTACAGAGTTCTTGAAGTGGTGGCCTAACTACGGCTACACT
AGAAGGACAGTATTTGGTATCTGCGCTCTGCTGAAGCCAGTTACCTTCGGAAAAAGAGTTGGTAGCTCTT
GATCCGGCAAACAAACCACCGCTGGTAGCGGTGGTTTTTTTGTTTGCAAGCAGCAGATTACGCGCAGAAA
AAAAGGATCTCAAGAAGATCCTTTGATCTTTTCTACGGGGTCTGACGCTCAGTGGAACGAAAACTCACGT
TAAGGGATTTTGGTCATGAGATTATCAAAAAGGATCTTCACCTAGATCCTTTTAAATTAAAAATGAAGTT
TTAAATCAATCTAAAGTATATATGAGTAAACTTGGTCTGACAGTTACCAATGCTTAATCAGTGAGGCACC
TATCTCAGCGATCTGTCTATTTCGTTCATCCATAGTTGCCTGACTCCCCGTCGTGTAGATAACTACGATA
CGGGAGGGCTTACCATCTGGCCCCAGTGCTGCAATGATACCGCGAGACCCACGCTCACCGGCTCCAGATT
TATCAGCAATAAACCAGCCAGCCGGAAGGGCCGAGCGCAGAAGTGGTCCTGCAACTTTATCCGCCTCCAT
CCAGTCTATTAATTGTTGCCGGGAAGCTAGAGTAAGTAGTTCGCCAGTTAATAGTTTGCGCAACGTTGTT
GCCATTGCTGCAGGCATCGTGGTGTCACGCTCGTCGTTTGGTATGGCTTCATTCAGCTCCGGTTCCCAAC
GATCAAGGCGAGTTACATGATCCCCCATGTTGTGCAAAAAAGCGGTTAGCTCCTTCGGTCCTCCGATCGT
TGTCAGAAGTAAGTTGGCCGCAGTGTTATCACTCATGGTTATGGCAGCACTGCATAATTCTCTTACTGTC
ATGCCATCCGTAAGATGCTTTTCTGTGACTGGTGAGTACTCAACCAAGTCATTCTGAGAATAGTGTATGC
GGCGACCGAGTTGCTCTTGCCCGGCGTCAACACGGGATAATACCGCGCCACATAGCAGAACTTTAAAAGT
GCTCATCATTGGAAAACGTTCTTCGGGGCGAAAACTCTCAAGGATCTTACCGCTGTTGAGATCCAGTTCG
ATGTAACCCACTCGTGCACCCAACTGATCTTCAGCATCTTTTACTTTCACCAGCGTTTCTGGGTGAGCAA
AAACAGGAAGGCAAAATGCCGCAAAAAAGGGAATAAGGGCGACACGGAAATGTTGAATACTCATACTCTT
CCTTTTTCAATATTATTGAAGCATTTATCAGGGTTATTGTCTCATGAGCGGATACATATTTGAATGTATT
TAGAAAAATAAACAAATAGGGGTTCCGCGCACATTTCCCCGAAAAGTGCCACCTGACGTCTAAGAAACCA
TTATTATCATGACATTAACCTATAAAAATAGGCGTATCACGAGGCCCTTTCGTCTTCAAGAATTCCCGAC
ACCATCGAATGGTGCAAAACCTTTCGCGGTATGGCATGATAGCGCCCGGAAGAGAGTCAATTCAGGGTGG
TGAATGTGAAACCAGTAACGTTATACGATGTCGCAGAGTATGCCGGTGTCTCTTATCAGACCGTTTCCCG
CGTGGTGAACCAGGCCAGCCACGTTTCTGCGAAAACGCGGGAAAAAGTGGAAGCGGCGATGGCGGAGCTG
AATTACATTCCCAACCGCGTGGCACAACAACTGGCGGGCAAACAGTCGTTGCTGATTGGCGTTGCCACCT
CCAGTCTGGCCCTGCACGCGCCGTCGCAAATTGTCGCGGCGATTAAATCTCGCGCCGATCAACTGGGTGC
CAGCGTGGTGGTGTCGATGGTAGAACGAAGCGGCGTCGAAGCCTGTAAAGCGGCGGTGCACAATCTTCTC
GCGCAACGCGTCAGTGGGCTGATCATTAACTATCCGCTGGATGACCAGGATGCCATTGCTGTGGAAGCTG
CCTGCACTAATGTTCCGGCGTTATTTCTTGATGTCTCTGACCAGACACCCATCAACAGTATTATTTTCTC
CCATGAAGACGGTACGCGACTGGGCGTGGAGCATCTGGTCGCATTGGGTCACCAGCAAATCGCGCTGTTA
GCGGGCCCATTAAGTTCTGTCTCGGCGCGTCTGCGTCTGGCTGGCTGGCATAAATATCTCACTCGCAATC
AAATTCAGCCGATAGCGGAACGGGAAGGCGACTGGAGTGCCATGTCCGGTTTTCAACAAACCATGCAAAT
GCTGAATGAGGGCATCGTTCCCACTGCGATGCTGGTTGCCAACGATCAGATGGCGCTGGGCGCAATGCGC
GCCATTACCGAGTCCGGGCTGCGCGTTGGTGCGGATATCTCGGTAGTGGGATACGACGATACCGAAGACA
GCTCATGTTATATCCCGCCGTTAACCACCATCAAACAGGATTTTCGCCTGCTGGGGCAAACCAGCGTGGA
CCGCTTGCTGCAACTCTCTCAGGGCCAGGCGGTGAAGGGCAATCAGCTGTTGCCCGTCTCACTGGTGAAA
AGAAAAACCACCCTGGCGCCCAATACGCAAACCGCCTCTCCCCGCGCGTTGGCCGATTCATTAATGCAGC
TGGCACGACAGGTTTCCCGACTGGAAAGCGGGCAGTGAGCGCAACGCAATTAATGTAAGTTAGCTCACTC
ATTAGGCACAATTCTCATGTTTGACAGCTTATCATCGACTGCACGGTGCACCAATGCTTCTGGCGTCAGG
CAGCCATCGGAAGCTGTGGTATGGCTGTGCAGGTCGTAAATCACTGCATAATTCGTGTCGCTCAAGGCGC
ACTCCCGTTCTGGATAATGTTTTTTGCGCCGACATCATAACGGTTCTGGCAAATATTCTGAAATGAGCTG
