>Addgene plasmid #109837 | pHH0103_NR2C2_Hormone-recep | depositor partial sequence | sequence record 206789 | pHH0103_NR2C2_Hormone-recep sequence 768 bps
GGCCCAGCCGGCCCGTGATCAATCCACTCCTATTATCGAAGTTGAAGGTCCACTGCTGAGCGACACCCAC
GTGACGTTCAAGCTGACTATGCCGTCCCCGATGCCGGAGTACCTGAACGTACACTATATTTGTGAATCCG
CGTCTCGTCTGCTGTTCCTGTCTATGCATTGGGCTCGCTCTATCCCGGCGTTCCAGGCACTGGGTCAAGA
TTGTAATACCTCTCTGGTTCGTGCTTGCTGGAACGAGCTGTTTACTCTGGGTCTGGCCCAGTGCGCGCAG
GTGATGAGCCTGTCCACCATTCTGGCAGCCATCGTAAATCATCTGCAGAACTCCATCCAGGAGGACAAAC
TGAGCGGCGATCGTATCAAACAGGTTATGGAACACATCTGGAAACTGCAAGAATTCTGCAACAGCATGGC
CAAGCTGGACATCGACGGCTACGAATATGCATACCTGAAAGCTATCGTCCTGTTCTCTCCGGATCACCCG
GGTCTGACCTCTACCTCTCAGATTGAAAAATTTCAGGAAGCGGCACAGATGGAACTGCAGGATTATGTTC
AGGCGACGTACTCTGAAGACACTTATCGTCTGGCACGTATCCTGGTTCGCCTGCCAGCTCTGCGCCTGAT
GAGCAGCAACATTACCGAAGAGCTGTTTTTCACCGGCCTGATCGGTAACGTGTCCATCGACTCTATTATC
CCGTACATCCTGAAAATGGAAACCGCGGAATACAACGGCCAGATTACGGGTGCTTCCCTGGCGGCCGC
